>Addgene plasmid #37382 | pAct5C-Hh | addgene partial sequence | sequence record 49470 | AC5 5'-ACACAAAGCCGCTCCATCAG-3'
ACATGGATAACCACAGCTCAGTGCCTTGGGCCAGTGCCGCCAGTGTCACCTGTCTCTCCCTGGATGCCAA
ATGCCACAGTTCCAGTTCCAGTTCCAGCTCCAAATCCGCAGCGAGCTCCATCTCCGCAATCCCGCAAGAA
GAAACGCAAACGATGCGCCACATTGCGCATACGCAGCGTTGCCTCAGCAGGCTGACCTCTCTGGTGGCCC
TGCTGCTGATCGTCTTGCCGATGGTCTTTAGCCCGGCTCACAGCTGCGGTCCTGGCCGAGGATTGGGTCG
TCATAGGGCGCGCAACCTGTATCCGCTGGTCCTCAAGCAGACAATTCCCAATCTATCCGAGTACACGAAC
AGCGCCTCCGGACCTCTGGAGGGTGTGATCCGTCGGGACTCGCCCAAATTCAAGGACCTCGTGCCCAACT
ACAACAGGGACATCCTTTTCCGCGACGAGGAAGGCACCGGAGCGGATCGCTTGATGAGCAAGCGCTGCAA
GGAGAAGCTAAACGTGCTGGCCTACTCGGTGATGAACGAATGGCCCGGCATCCGGCTGCTGGTCACCGAG
AGCTGGGACGAGGACTACCATCACGGCCAGGAGTCGCTCCACTACGAGGGCCGAGCGGTGACCATTGCCA
CCTCCGATCGCGACCAGTCCAAATACGGCATGCTCGCTCGCCTGGCCGTCGAGGCTGGATTCGATTGGGT
CTCCTACGTCAGCAGGCGCCACATCTACTGCTCCGTCAAGTCAGATTCGTCGATCAGTTCCCACGTGCAC
GGCTGCTTCACGCCGGAGAGCACAGCGCTGCTGGAGAGTGGAGTCCGGAAGCCGCTCGGCGAGCTCTCTA
TCGGAGATCGTGTTTTGAGCATGACCGCCAACGGA
