[The description below was written by a language model from this plasmid's Addgene catalogue record.]
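Description:
pAct5C-Hh is an insect-cell expression plasmid built on the pAct5C backbone, designed to drive constitutive production of the Drosophila melanogaster signaling protein Hedgehog (hh, CG4637). It is propagated in standard E. coli cloning strains under ampicillin selection. The record does not give the copy number, the bacterial origin of replication, or any selectable marker for insect cells, and no feature table or total size is provided.

The insert is the full-length hh coding sequence, amplified by PCR from a cDNA with a BamHI site added at the 5′ end and a stop codon followed by a NotI site at the 3′ end, then cloned by restriction digestion into those sites. No epitope tag or reporter fusion is recorded, and the engineered stop codon ends translation at the close of the coding sequence, so the product should be untagged Hedgehog. Expression is controlled by the actin5C promoter, a strong and broadly active Drosophila promoter commonly used for high-level expression in cultured fly cells. The listed 3′ sequencing primer anneals to an SV40 polyadenylation region, which suggests that an SV40 polyA signal lies downstream of the insert, although this element is not explicitly annotated in the record.

The plasmid is associated with a genome-wide RNA interference screen in Drosophila cells aimed at finding new components of the Hedgehog signaling pathway. In that setting, a constitutive Hh expression construct of this kind would serve to supply ligand and activate the pathway in transfected cultured cells, though the record does not spell out its precise role in the assay.
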