Addgene plasmid #37382: pAct5C-Hh
Depositing lab: Norbert Perrimon. Depositing organization: Harvard Medical School. Publication: A genome-wide RNA interference screen in Drosophila melanogaster cells for new components of the Hh signaling pathway. Nybakken K, Vokes SA, Lin TY, McMahon AP, Perrimon N. Nat Genet. 2005 Dec;37(12):1323-32. Epub 2005 Nov 20. 10.1038/ng1682 PubMed 16311596.
Backbone
  Vector backbone: pAct5C
  Vector type: Insect Expression
Growth in bacteria
  Bacterial resistance: Ampicillin, 100 μg/mL
  Growth temperature: 37°C
  Growth strain: DH5alpha
  Copy number: Unknown
Gene/Insert
  Gene/Insert name: hedgehog (alt name: hh)
  Species: D. melanogaster (fly)
  Entrez Gene: hh (a.k.a. Dmel_CG4637, CG4637, Dmel\CG4637, Dmhh, HH, Hg, Hh, Mir, Mrt, anon-WO0134654.19, anon-WO0182946.19, bar, bar-3, bar3, hg, l(3)hh, l(3)neo56, l(3)neo57)
  Promoter: actin5C
  Cloning method: Restriction Enzyme; 5′ cloning site BamHI (unknown if destroyed); 3′ cloning site NotI (unknown if destroyed)
  Sequencing primers: 5′ AC5; 3′ SV40pA-R
Terms and licenses: Academic/Nonprofit Terms; Industry Terms: Not Available to Industry
Depositor comments: Perrimon Lab plasmid #440 pAct5C-Hh construct was generated by PCR of full-length hh from a cDNA (gift from T. Kornberg; UCSF) with a 5' BamHI site and a 3' stop followed by a NotI site
How to cite: pAct5C-Hh was a gift from Norbert Perrimon (Addgene plasmid # 37382 ; http://n2t.net/addgene:37382 ; RRID:Addgene_37382)
